>Addgene plasmid #11059 | pcDNA3 Paf1 | addgene full sequence | sequence record 140117 | Addgene NGS Result
GACGGATCGGGAGATCTCCCGATCCCCTATGGTGCACTCTCAGTACAATCTGCTCTGATGCCGCATAGTT
AAGCCAGTATCTGCTCCCTGCTTGTGTGTTGGAGGTCGCTGAGTAGTGCGCGAGCAAAATTTAAGCTACA
ACAAGGCAAGGCTTGACCGACAATTGCATGAAGAATCTGCTTAGGGTTAGGCGTTTTGCGCTGCTTCGCG
ATGTACGGGCCAGATATACGCGTTGACATTGATTATTGACTAGTTATTAATAGTAATCAATTACGGGGTC
ATTAGTTCATAGCCCATATATGGAGTTCCGCGTTACATAACTTACGGTAAATGGCCCGCCTGGCTGACCG
CCCAACGACCCCCGCCCATTGACGTCAATAATGACGTATGTTCCCATAGTAACGCCAATAGGGACTTTCC
ATTGACGTCAATGGGTGGAGTATTTACGGTAAACTGCCCACTTGGCAGTACATCAAGTGTATCATATGCC
AAGTACGCCCCCTATTGACGTCAATGACGGTAAATGGCCCGCCTGGCATTATGCCCAGTACATGACCTTA
TGGGACTTTCCTACTTGGCAGTACATCTACGTATTAGTCATCGCTATTACCATGGTGATGCGGTTTTGGC
AGTACATCAATGGGCGTGGATAGCGGTTTGACTCACGGGGATTTCCAAGTCTCCACCCCATTGACGTCAA
TGGGAGTTTGTTTTGGCACCAAAATCAACGGGACTTTCCAAAATGTCGTAACAACTCCGCCCCATTGACG
CAAATGGGCGGTAGGCGTGTACGGTGGGAGGTCTATATAAGCAGAGCTCTCTGGCTAACTAGAGAACCCA
CTGCTTACTGGCTTATCGAAATTAATACGACTCACTATAGGGAGACCCAAGCTTGCCACCATGGCTAGCA
TGACTGGTGGACAGCAAATGGGATCC
[1593 nt withheld, positions 937-2529]
TGACTCGAGCATGCATCTAGAGGGCCCTATTCTATAGTGTCACCTAAATGCTAGAGCTCGCTGATCAGCC
TCGACTGTGCCTTCTAGTTGCCAGCCATCTGTTGTTTGCCCCTCCCCCGTGCCTTCCTTGACCCTGGAAG
GTGCCACTCCCACTGTCCTTTCCTAATAAAATGAGGAAATTGCATCGCATTGTCTGAGTAGGTGTCATTC
TATTCTGGGGGGTGGGGTGGGGCAGGACAGCAAGGGGGAGGATTGGGAAGACAATAGCAGGCATGCTGGG
GATGCGGTGGGCTCTATGGCTTCTGAGGCGGAAAGAACCAGCTGGGGCTCTAGGGGGTATCCCC
[124 nt withheld, positions 2874-2997]
C
[91 nt withheld, positions 2999-3089]
A
[49 nt withheld, positions 3091-3139]
CCTTTGACGTTGGAGTCCACGTTCTTT
[37 nt withheld, positions 3167-3203]
ACCCTATCTCGGTCTATTCTTTTGATTTATAAGGGATTTTGCCGATTTCGGCCTATTGGTTAAAAAATGA
GCTGATTTAACAAAAATTTAACGCGAATTAATTCTGTGGAATGTGTGTCAGTTAGGGTGTGGAAAGTCCC
CAGGCTCCCCAGCAGGCAGAAGTATGCAAAGCATGCATCTCAATTAGTCAGCAACCAGGTGTGGAAAGTC
CCCAGGCTCCCCAGCAGGCAGAAGTATGCAAAGCATGCATCTCAATTAGTCAGCAACCATAGTCCCGCCC
CTAACTCCGCCCATCCCGCCCCTAACTCCGCCCAGTTCCGCCCATTCTCCGCCCCATGGCTGACTAATTT
TTTTTATTTATGCAGAGGCCGAGGCCGCCTCTGCCTCTGAGCTATTCCAGAAGTAGTGAGGAGGCTTTTT
TGGAGGCCTAGGCTTTTGCAAAAAGCTCCCGGGAGCTTGTATATCCATTTTCGGATCTGATCAAGAGACA
GGATGAGGATCGTTTCGCATGATTGAACAAGATGGATTGCACGCAGGTTCTCCGGCCGCTTGGGTGGAGA
GGCTATTCGGCTATGACTGGGCACAACAGACAATCGGCTGCTCTGATGCCGCCGTGTTCCGGCTGTCAGC
GCAGGGGCGCCCGGTTCTTTTTGTCAAGACCGACCTGTCCGGTGCCCTGAATGAACTGCAGGACGAGGCA
GCGCGGCTATCGTGGCTGGCCACGACGGGCGTTCCTTGCGCAGCTGTGCTCGACGTTGTCACTGAAGCGG
GAAGGGACTGGCTGCTATTGGGCGAAGTGCCGGGGCAGGATCTCCTGTCATCTCACCTTGCTCCTGCCGA
GAAAGTATCCATCATGGCTGATGCAATGCGGCGGCTGCATACGCTTGATCCGGCTACCTGCCCATTCGAC
CACCAAGCGAAACATCGCATCGAGCGAGCACGTACTCGGATGGAAGCCGGTCTTGTCGATCAGGATGATC
TGGACGAAGAGCATCAGGGGCTCGCGCCAGCCGAACTGTTCGCCAGGCTCAAGGCGCGCATGCCCGACGG
CGAGGATCTCGTCGTGACCCATGGCGATGCCTGCTTGCCGAATATCATGGTGGAAAATGGCCGCTTTTCT
GGATTCATCGACTGTGGCCGGCTGGGTGTGGCGGACCGCTATCAGGACATAGCGTTGGCTACCCGTGATA
TTGCTGAAGAGCTTGGCGGCGAATGGGCTGACCGCTTCCTCGTGCTTTACGGTATCGCCGCTCCCGATTC
GCAGCGCATCGCCTTCTATCGCCTTCTTGACGAGTTCTTCTGAGCGGGACTCTGGGGTTCGAAATGACCG
ACCAAGCGACGCCCAACCTGCCATCACGAGATTTCGATTCCACCGCCGCCTTCTATGAAAGGTTGGGCTT
CGGAATCGTTTTCCGGGACGCCGGCTGGATGATCCTCCAGCGCGGGGATCTCATGCTGGAGTTCTTCGCC
CACCCCAACTTGTTTATTGCAGCTTATAATGGTTACAAATAAAGCAATAGCATCACAAATTTCACAAATA
AAGCATTTTTTTCACTGCATTCTAGTTGTGGTTTGTCCAAACTCATCAATGTATCTTATCATGTCTGTAT
ACCGTCGACCTCTAGCTAGAGCTTGGCGTAATCATGGTCATAGCTGTTTCCTGTGTGAAATTGTTATCCG
CTCACAATTCCACACAACATACGAGCCGGAAGCATAAAGTGTAAAGCCTGGGGTGCCTAATGAGTGAGCT
AACTCACATTAATTGCGTTGCGCTCACTGCCCGCTTTCCAGTCGGGAAACCTGTCGTGCCAGCTGCATTA
ATGAATCGGCCAACGCGCGGGGAGAGGCGGTTTGCGTATTGGGCGCTCTTCCGCTTCCTCGCTCACTGAC
TCGCTGCGCTCGGTCGTTCGGCTGCGGCGAGCGGTATCAGCTCACTCAAAGGCGGTAATACGGTTATCCA
CAGAATCAGGGGATAACGCAGGAAAGAACATGTGAGCAAAAGGCCAGCAAAAGGCCAGGAACCGTAAAAA
GGCCGCGTTGCTGGCGTTTTTCCATAGGCTCCGCCCCCCTGACGAGCATCACAAAAATCGACGCTCAAGT
CAGAGGTGGCGAAACCCGACAGGACTATAAAGATACCAGGCGTTTCCCCCTGGAAGCTCCCTCGTGCGCT
CTCCTGTTCCGACCCTGCCGCTTACCGGATACCTGTCCGCCTTTCTCCCTTCGGGAAGCGTGGCGCTTTC
TCATAGCTCACGCTGTAGGTATCTCAGTTCGGTGTAGGTCGTTCGCTCCAAGCTGGGCTGTGTGCACGAA
CCCCCCGTTCAGCCCGACCGCTGCGCCTTATCCGGTAACTATCGTCTTGAGTCCAACCCGGTAAGACACG
ACTTATCGCCACTGGCAGCAGCCACTGGTAACAGGATTAGCAGAGCGAGGTATGTAGGCGGTGCTACAGA
GTTCTTGAAGTGGTGGCCTAACTACGGCTACACTAGAAGAACAGTATTTGGTATCTGCGCTCTGCTGAAG
CCAGTTACCTTCGGAAAAAGAGTTGGTAGCTCTTGATCCGGCAAACAAACCACCGCTGGTAGCGGTGGTT
TTTTTGTTTGCAAGCAGCAGATTACGCGCAGAAAAAAAGGATCTCAAGAAGATCCTTTGATCTTTTCTAC
GGGGTCTGACGCTCAGTGGAACGAAAACTCACGTTAAGGGATTTTGGTCATGAGATTATCAAAAAGGATC
TTCACCTAGATCCTTTTAAATTAAAAATGAAGTTTTAAATCAATCTAAAGTATATATGAGTAAACTTGGT
CTGACAGTTACCAATGCTTAATCAGTGAGGCACCTATCTCAGCGATCTGTCTATTTCGTTCATCCATAGT
TGCCTGACTCCCCGTCGTGTAGATAACTACGATACGGGAGGGCTTACCATCTGGCCCCAGTGCTGCAATG
ATACCGCGAGACCCACGCTCACCGGCTCCAGATTTATCAGCAATAAACCAGCCAGCCGGAAGGGCCGAGC
GCAGAAGTGGTCCTGCAACTTTATCCGCCTCCATCCAGTCTATTAATTGTTGCCGGGAAGCTAGAGTAAG
TAGTTCGCCAGTTAATAGTTTGCGCAACGTTGTTGCCATTGCTACAGGCATCGTGGTGTCACGCTCGTCG
TTTGGTATGGCTTCATTCAGCTCCGGTTCCCAACGATCAAGGCGAGTTACATGATCCCCCATGTTGTGCA
AAAAAGCGGTTAGCTCCTTCGGTCCTCCGATCGTTGTCAGAAGTAAGTTGGCCGCAGTGTTATCACTCAT
GGTTATGGCAGCACTGCATAATTCTCTTACTGTCATGCCATCCGTAAGATGCTTTTCTGTGACTGGTGAG
TACTCAACCAAGTCATTCTGAGAATAGTGTATGCGGCGACCGAGTTGCTCTTGCCCGGCGTCAATACGGG
ATAATACCGCGCCACATAGCAGAACTTTAAAAGTGCTCATCATTGGAAAACGTTCTTCGGGGCGAAAACT
CTCAAGGATCTTACCGCTGTTGAGATCCAGTTCGATGTAACCCACTCGTGCACCCAACTGATCTTCAGCA
TCTTTTACTTTCACCAGCGTTTCTGGGTGAGCAAAAACAGGAAGGCAAAATGCCGCAAAAAAGGGAATAA
GGGCGACACGGAAATGTTGAATACTCATACTCTTCCTTTTTCAATATTATTGAAGCATTTATCAGGGTTA
TTGTCTCATGAGCGGATACATATTTGAATGTATTTAGAAAAATAAACAAATAGGGGTTCCGCGCACATTT
CCCCGAAAAGTGCCACCTGACGTC
Features (pLannotate 1.2.2; 22 found; start..end, strand, type, name):
     28..80      -  misc_feature   bom (fragment): basis of mobility region from pBR322
    235..614     +  enhancer       CMV enhancer: human cytomegalovirus immediate early enhancer
    615..818     +  promoter       CMV promoter: human cytomegalovirus (CMV) immediate early promoter
    814..847     +  LTR            5' LTR (truncated) (fragment): truncated 5' long terminal repeat (LTR) from HIV-1
    863..881     +  promoter       T7 promoter: promoter for bacteriophage T7 RNA polymerase
    901..932     +  CDS            T7 tag (gene 10 leader) (fragment): leader peptide from bacteriophage T7 gene 10 promotes efficient translation in E. coli
    937..2529    +  CDS            PAF1 (sequence withheld): PAF1_HUMAN - Also known as PD2. Experimental evidence at protein level: Swiss-Prot protein existence level 1. Component of the PAF1 complex (PAF1C) which has multiple functions during transcription by RNA polymerase II and is implicated in regulation of development and maintenance of embryonic stem cell pluripotency. PAF1C associates with RNA polymerase II through interaction with POLR2A CTD non-phosphorylated and 'Ser-2'- and 'Ser- 5'-phosphorylated forms and is involved in transcriptional elongation, acting both independently and synergistically with TCEA1 and in cooperation with the DSIF co
   2560..2578    -  promoter       SP6 promoter: promoter for bacteriophage SP6 RNA polymerase
   2604..2828    +  polyA_signal   bGH poly(A) signal: bovine growth hormone polyadenylation signal
   2832..2853    +  promoter       SV40 promoter (fragment): SV40 enhancer and early promoter
   2874..3302    +  rep_origin     f1 ori (sequence partly withheld): f1 bacteriophage origin of replication; arrow indicates direction of (+) strand synthesis
   3316..3645    +  promoter       SV40 promoter: SV40 enhancer and early promoter
   3712..4503    +  CDS            neo: KKA2_KLEPN - Also known as kan, nptII. Experimental evidence at protein level: Swiss-Prot protein existence level 1. Resistance to kanamycin, neomycin, paromomycin, ribostamycin, butirosin and gentamicin B. From Klebsiella pneumoniae.
   4527..4685    +  CDS            ble (fragment): BLE_KLEPN - Experimental evidence at protein level: Swiss-Prot protein existence level 1. Binding protein with a strong affinity to the bleomycin family of antibiotics. Binds to CL990; an antimitotic-antibiotic compound. From Klebsiella pneumoniae.
   4680..4801    +  polyA_signal   SV40 poly(A) signal: SV40 polyadenylation signal
   4874..4890    -  protein_bind   lac operator: The lac repressor binds to the lac operator to inhibit transcription in E. coli. This inhibition can be relieved by adding lactose or isopropyl-β-D-thiogalactopyranoside (IPTG). lac repressor encoded by lacI
   4898..4928    -  promoter       lac promoter: promoter for the E. coli lac operon
   4943..4964    -  protein_bind   CAP binding site: CAP binding activates transcription in the presence of cAMP. E. coli catabolite activator protein
   4977..5069    -  CDS            lacI (fragment): lac repressor; lacI; The lac repressor binds to the lac operator to inhibit transcription in E. coli. This inhibition can be relieved by adding lactose or isopropyl-β-D-thiogalactopyranoside (IPTG).
   5252..5840    -  rep_origin     ori: high-copy-number ColE1/pMB1/pBR322/pUC origin of replication
   6011..6871    -  CDS            AmpR: β-lactamase; bla; confers resistance to ampicillin, carbenicillin, and related antibiotics
   6872..6976    -  promoter       AmpR promoter: bla
