[The description below was written by a language model from this plasmid's Addgene catalogue record and pLannotate feature annotations shown in this document.]
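Description:
pcDNA3 Paf1 is a mammalian expression plasmid that carries the human PAF1 coding sequence (about 1.6 kb) in the Invitrogen pcDNA3 backbone, giving a sequenced construct of roughly 7 kb. The insert was placed between the BamHI and XhoI sites of the polylinker, both of which remain intact. In bacteria the plasmid is maintained at high copy number from a ColE1/pUC-type origin and selected with ampicillin through the β-lactamase gene. An f1 origin is also present, which allows single-stranded DNA production.

PAF1 transcription is driven by the human cytomegalovirus immediate-early enhancer and promoter and terminated by the bovine growth hormone polyadenylation signal. T7 and SP6 phage promoters flank the insert in opposing orientations. They serve as sequencing primer sites and could support in vitro transcription. The catalogue entry lists no epitope tag. The annotation software flags a short fragment resembling the T7 gene 10 leader just upstream of the PAF1 open reading frame, but the record does not say whether it is in frame or translated, so it may be only polylinker-derived sequence. Short hits to an HIV-1 LTR, ble and lacI are likewise fragmentary matches in backbone sequence rather than functional elements. A separate cassette, consisting of the SV40 early promoter, the neomycin phosphotransferase gene and the SV40 polyadenylation signal, allows G418 selection of stably transfected mammalian cells.

PAF1 is a subunit of the PAF1 complex, which associates with RNA polymerase II and acts in transcriptional elongation. The associated publication concerns the parafibromin tumour suppressor as part of a human Paf1 complex, so the plasmid is suited to transient or stable expression of PAF1 in cultured mammalian cells for studies of this kind.
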