Addgene plasmid #11059: pcDNA3 Paf1
Depositing lab: Matthew Meyerson. Depositing organization: Dana-Farber Cancer Institute. Publication: The parafibromin tumor suppressor protein is part of a human Paf1 complex. Rozenblatt-Rosen O, Hughes CM, Nannepaga SJ, Shanmugam KS, Copeland TD, Guszczynski T, Resau JH, Meyerson M. Mol Cell Biol. 2005 Jan . 25(2):612-20. 10.1128/MCB.25.2.612-620.2005 PubMed 15632063.
Backbone
  Vector backbone: pcDNA3
  Backbone manufacturer: Invitrogen
  Backbone size w/o insert (bp): 5400
  Vector type: Mammalian Expression
  Selectable markers: Neomycin (select with G418)
Growth in bacteria
  Bacterial resistance: Ampicillin, 100 μg/mL
  Growth temperature: 37°C
  Growth strain: DH5alpha
  Copy number: High Copy
Gene/Insert
  Gene/Insert name: Paf1
  Species: H. sapiens (human)
  Insert size (bp): 1596
  Entrez Gene: PAF1 (a.k.a. F23149_1, PD2)
  Cloning method: Restriction Enzyme; 5′ cloning site BamHI (not destroyed); 3′ cloning site XhoI (not destroyed)
  Sequencing primers: 5′ T7; 3′ SP6
Terms and licenses: Academic/Nonprofit Terms; Industry Terms: Not Available to Industry
Depositor comments: Author has deposited insert sequence. Click on "sequence" to view. Cloned using the following primers 5' CGGGATCCATGGCGCCCACCATCCAG 3' and 5' CCGCTCGAGTCAGTCACTGTCACTATCAGCTTCACTG 3'
How to cite: pcDNA3 Paf1 was a gift from Matthew Meyerson (Addgene plasmid # 11059 ; http://n2t.net/addgene:11059 ; RRID:Addgene_11059)
