>Addgene plasmid #11059 | pcDNA3 Paf1 | depositor partial sequence | sequence record 6877 | Author sequence
[1593 nt withheld, positions 1-1593]
TGA
