>Addgene plasmid #11059 | pcDNA3 Paf1 | addgene partial sequence | sequence record 18015 | CMV-F 5'-CGCAAATGGGCGGTAGGCGTG-3'
ACTGCTTACTGGCTTATCGAAATTAATACGACTCACTATAGGGAGACCCAAGCTTGCCACCATGGCTAGC
ATGACTGGTGGACAGCAAATGGGATCC
[673 nt withheld, positions 98-770]
